Addgene plasmid #125414: Lenti-(BB)-hPGK-KRAB-dCas9-P2A-BlastR VPS13C-TSS-guide3
Purpose: CRISPR-mediated repression of VPS13C. KRAB domain and Catalytically inactive Cas9 from S. pyogenes with 2A-BlastR under the hPGK promoter.
Depositing lab: Jorge Ferrer. Depositing organization: Imperial College London. Publication: Human pancreatic islet three-dimensional chromatin architecture provides insights into the genetics of type 2 diabetes. Miguel-Escalada I, Bonas-Guarch S, Cebola I, Ponsa-Cobas J, Mendieta-Esteban J, Atla G, Javierre BM, Rolando DMY, Farabella I, Morgan CC, Garcia-Hurtado J, Beucher A, Moran I, Pasquali L, Ramos-Rodriguez M, Appel EVR, Linneberg A, Gjesing AP, Witte DR, Pedersen O, Grarup N, Ravassard P, Torrents D, Mercader JM, Piemonti L, Berney T, de Koning EJP, Kerr-Conte J, Pattou F, Fedko IO, Groop L, Prokopenko I, Hansen T, Marti-Renom MA, Fraser P, Ferrer J. Nat Genet. 2019 Jun 28. pii: 10.1038/s41588-019-0457-0. doi: 10.1038/s41588-019-0457-0. PubMed 31253982.
Backbone
  Vector backbone: Lenti-(BB)-hPGK-KRAB-dCas9-P2A-BlastR
  Backbone manufacturer: Jorge Ferrer (Addgene #118155)
  Vector type: Mammalian Expression, Lentiviral, CRISPR
  Selectable markers: Blasticidin
Growth in bacteria
  Bacterial resistance: Ampicillin, 100 μg/mL
  Growth temperature: 37°C
  Growth strain: Stbl3
  Copy number: High Copy
Gene/Insert
  Gene/Insert name: KRAB-dCas9-2A-BlastR
  gRNA/shRNA sequence: ATGGTGGCGCTGAGGCACA
  Species: H. sapiens (human)
  Promoter: hPGK and U6
  Tag / fusion protein: HA (C terminal on backbone)
  Cloning method: Restriction Enzyme; 5′ cloning site Unknown (destroyed during cloning); 3′ cloning site Unknown (destroyed during cloning)
  Sequencing primers: 5′ GATCCGCCACCATGGATGC
Terms and licenses: Academic/Nonprofit Terms; Industry Terms: Not Available to Industry
How to cite: Lenti-(BB)-hPGK-KRAB-dCas9-P2A-BlastR VPS13C-TSS-guide3 was a gift from Jorge Ferrer (Addgene plasmid # 125414 ; http://n2t.net/addgene:125414 ; RRID:Addgene_125414)
