[The description below was written by a language model from this plasmid's Addgene catalogue record and pLannotate feature annotations shown in this document.]
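Description:
Lenti-(BB)-hPGK-KRAB-dCas9-P2A-BlastR VPS13C-TSS-guide3 is an all-in-one lentiviral CRISPR interference plasmid of about 13.4 kb, built by inserting a guide sequence into the parental Lenti-(BB)-hPGK-KRAB-dCas9-P2A-BlastR backbone. It is maintained in E. coli through a high-copy ColE1/pUC-type origin with ampicillin resistance, and also carries an f1 origin. The transfer cassette has a third-generation layout: a CMV enhancer/promoter drives a truncated HIV-1 5' LTR, followed by the Ψ packaging signal, a gag fragment, the RRE and the cPPT/CTS. It ends in a WPRE and a self-inactivating ΔU3 3' LTR, with a bGH polyadenylation signal downstream. An SV40/EM7-driven BleoR cassette lies outside the LTRs, so it would not be carried into the packaged genome.

Two expression units sit between the LTRs. A human U6 promoter (RNA polymerase III) transcribes a single guide RNA made of the cloned spacer joined to the S. pyogenes gRNA scaffold. The name indicates that the spacer targets the transcription start site region of human VPS13C and is the third such guide. Downstream, the human PGK promoter drives the ZNF10 KRAB repression domain fused to Cas9. The annotation labels it simply as Cas9, but the catalogue describes it as catalytically inactive. The record also lists a C-terminal HA tag, which the feature table does not annotate. A P2A peptide links this fusion to blasticidin S deaminase, so transduced mammalian cells can be selected with blasticidin from the same transcript. The guide recruits KRAB-dCas9 to the VPS13C promoter to silence transcription without cutting DNA. The stated purpose is CRISPR-mediated repression of VPS13C, and the associated publication concerns human pancreatic islet chromatin architecture and type 2 diabetes genetics.
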