Features (pLannotate 1.2.2; 34 found; start..end, strand, type, name):
      1..76      +  misc_RNA       gRNA scaffold: guide RNA scaffold for the Streptococcus pyogenes CRISPR/Cas9 system
    107..617     +  promoter       hPGK promoter: human phosphoglycerate kinase 1 promoter
    666..851     +  CDS            KRAB: Krüppel-associated box (KRAB) transcriptional repression domain from the human zinc finger protein ZNF10 (Margolin et al., 1994)
    873..4976    +  CDS            Cas9: Cas9 (Csn1) endonuclease from the Streptococcus pyogenes Type II CRISPR/Cas system generates RNA-guided double strand breaks in DNA
   5175..5573    +  CDS            BSD: blasticidin S deaminase; Aspergillus terreus BSD; confers resistance to blasticidin
   5574..5595    +  misc_feature   MCS (fragment): pBluescript multiple cloning site
   5598..6186    +  misc_feature   WPRE: woodchuck hepatitis virus posttranscriptional regulatory element
   6237..6256    +  misc_feature   cPPT/CTS (fragment): central polypurine tract and central termination sequence of HIV-1
   6258..6491    +  LTR            3' LTR (ΔU3): self-inactivating 3' long terminal repeat (LTR) from HIV-1
   6523..6747    +  polyA_signal   bGH poly(A) signal: bovine growth hormone polyadenylation signal
   6751..6772    +  promoter       SV40 promoter (fragment): SV40 enhancer and early promoter
   6793..7221    +  rep_origin     f1 ori (sequence partly withheld): f1 bacteriophage origin of replication; arrow indicates direction of (+) strand synthesis
   7235..7564    +  promoter       SV40 promoter: SV40 enhancer and early promoter
   7612..7659    +  promoter       EM7 promoter: synthetic bacterial promoter&nbsp
   7678..8052    +  CDS            BleoR: antibiotic-binding protein; Sh ble from Streptoalloteichus hindustanus; confers resistance to bleomycin, phleomycin, and Zeocin™
   8062..8187    +  CDS            ble (fragment): BLE_KLEPN - Experimental evidence at protein level: Swiss-Prot protein existence level 1. Binding protein with a strong affinity to the bleomycin family of antibiotics. Binds to CL990; an antimitotic-antibiotic compound. From Klebsiella pneumoniae.
   8182..8303    +  polyA_signal   SV40 poly(A) signal: SV40 polyadenylation signal
   8374..8396    -  protein_bind   lac operator (fragment): The lac repressor binds to the lac operator to inhibit transcription in E. coli. This inhibition can be relieved by adding lactose or isopropyl-β-D-thiogalactopyranoside (IPTG). lac repressor encoded by lacI
   8400..8430    -  promoter       lac promoter: promoter for the E. coli lac operon
   8445..8466    -  protein_bind   CAP binding site: CAP binding activates transcription in the presence of cAMP. E. coli catabolite activator protein
   8479..8571    -  CDS            lacI (fragment): lac repressor; lacI; The lac repressor binds to the lac operator to inhibit transcription in E. coli. This inhibition can be relieved by adding lactose or isopropyl-β-D-thiogalactopyranoside (IPTG).
   8754..9342    -  rep_origin     ori: high-copy-number ColE1/pMB1/pBR322/pUC origin of replication
   9513..10373   -  CDS            AmpR: β-lactamase; bla; confers resistance to ampicillin, carbenicillin, and related antibiotics
  10374..10478   -  promoter       AmpR promoter: bla
  10537..10589   -  misc_feature   bom (fragment): basis of mobility region from pBR322
  10744..11123   +  enhancer       CMV enhancer: human cytomegalovirus immediate early enhancer
  11124..11323   +  promoter       CMV promoter: human cytomegalovirus (CMV) immediate early promoter
  11341..11521   +  LTR            5' LTR (truncated): truncated 5' long terminal repeat (LTR) from HIV-1
  11568..11693   +  misc_feature   HIV-1 Ψ: packaging signal of human immunodeficiency virus type 1
  11677..12040   +  CDS            HIV-1 gag (fragment): gag protein from human immunodeficiency virus 1; gag
  12186..12419   +  misc_feature   RRE: The Rev response element (RRE) of HIV-1 allows for Rev-dependent mRNA export from the nucleus to the cytoplasm.
  12796..12896   +  CDS            Rev (fragment): human immunodeficiency virus 1 (HIV-1) Rev protein; rev; enhances nuclear export of unspliced and incompletely spliced viral mRNAs
  12946..13063   +  misc_feature   cPPT/CTS: central polypurine tract and central termination sequence of HIV-1
  13114..13354   +  promoter       U6 promoter: RNA polymerase III promoter for human U6 snRNA
>Addgene plasmid #125414 | Lenti-(BB)-hPGK-KRAB-dCas9-P2A-BlastR VPS13C-TSS-guide3 | addgene full sequence | sequence record 251246 | Addgene NGS Result
GTTTTAGAGCTAGAAATAGCAAGTTAAAATAAGGCTAGTCCGTTATCAACTTGAAAAAGTGGCACCGAGT
CGGTGCTTTTTTGAATTCGCTAGCTAGGTCTTGAAAGGGGTTGGGGTTGCGCCTTTTCCAAGGCAGCCCT
GGGTTTGCGCAGGGACGCGGCTGCTCTGGGCGTGGTTCCGGGAAACGCAGCGGCGCCGACCCTGGGTCTC
GCACATTCTTCACGTCCGTTCGCAGCGTCACCCGGATCTTCGCCGCTACCCTTGTGGGCCCCCCGGCGAC
GCTTCCTGCTCCGCCCCTAAGTCGGGAAGGTTCCTTGCGGTTCGCGGCGTGCCGGACGTGACAAACGGAA
GCCGCACGTCTCACTAGTACCCTCGCAGACGGACAGCGCCAGGGAGCAATGGCAGCGCGCCGACCGCGAT
GGGCTGTGGCCAATAGCGGCTGCTCAGCAGGGCGCGCCGAGAGCAGCGGCCGGGAAGGGGCGGTGCGGGA
GGCGGGGTGTGGGGCGGTAGTGTGGGCCCTGTTCCTGCCCGCGCGGTGTTCCGCATTCTGCAAGCCTCCG
GAGCGCACGTCGGCAGTCGGCTCCCTCGTTGACCGAATCACCGACCTCTCTCCCCAGGACCGGTGATCCG
CCACCATGGATGCTAAGTCACTAACTGCCTGGTCCCGGACACTGGTGACCTTCAAGGATGTATTTGTGGA
CTTCACCAGGGAGGAGTGGAAGCTGCTGGACACTGCTCAGCAGATCGTGTACAGAAATGTGATGCTGGAG
AACTATAAGAACCTGGTTTCCTTGGGTTATCAGCTTACTAAGCCAGATGTGATCCTCCGGTTGGAGAAGG
GAGAAGAGCCCGGCGGTTCCGGCGGAGGGTCGATGGACAAGAAGTACAGCATCGGCCTGGCCATCGGCAC
CAACTCTGTCGGCTGGGCCGTGATCACCGACGAGTACAAGGTGCCCAGCAAGAAATTCAAGGTGCTGGGC
AACACCGACCGGCACAGCATCAAGAAGAACCTGATCGGCGCCCTGCTGTTCGACAGCGGAGAAACAGCCG
AGGCCACCCGGCTGAAGAGAACCGCCAGAAGAAGATACACCAGACGGAAGAACCGGATCTGCTATCTGCA
AGAGATCTTCAGCAACGAGATGGCCAAGGTGGACGACAGCTTCTTCCACAGACTGGAAGAGTCCTTCCTG
GTGGAAGAGGATAAGAAGCACGAGCGGCACCCCATCTTCGGCAACATCGTGGACGAGGTGGCCTACCACG
AGAAGTACCCCACCATCTACCACCTGAGAAAGAAACTGGTGGACAGCACCGACAAGGCCGACCTGCGGCT
GATCTATCTGGCCCTGGCCCACATGATCAAGTTCCGGGGCCACTTCCTGATCGAGGGCGACCTGAACCCC
GACAACAGCGACGTGGACAAGCTGTTCATCCAGCTGGTGCAGACCTACAACCAGCTGTTCGAGGAAAACC
CCATCAACGCCAGCGGCGTGGACGCCAAGGCCATCCTGTCTGCCAGACTGAGCAAGAGCAGACGGCTGGA
AAATCTGATCGCCCAGCTGCCCGGCGAGAAGAAGAATGGCCTGTTCGGCAACCTGATTGCCCTGAGCCTG
GGCCTGACCCCCAACTTCAAGAGCAACTTCGACCTGGCCGAGGATGCCAAACTGCAGCTGAGCAAGGACA
CCTACGACGACGACCTGGACAACCTGCTGGCCCAGATCGGCGACCAGTACGCCGACCTGTTTCTGGCCGC
CAAGAACCTGTCCGACGCCATCCTGCTGAGCGACATCCTGAGAGTGAACACCGAGATCACCAAGGCCCCC
CTGAGCGCCTCTATGATCAAGAGATACGACGAGCACCACCAGGACCTGACCCTGCTGAAAGCTCTCGTGC
GGCAGCAGCTGCCTGAGAAGTACAAAGAGATTTTCTTCGACCAGAGCAAGAACGGCTACGCCGGCTACAT
CGATGGCGGAGCCAGCCAGGAAGAGTTCTACAAGTTCATCAAGCCCATCCTGGAAAAGATGGACGGCACC
GAGGAACTGCTCGTGAAGCTGAACAGAGAGGACCTGCTGCGGAAGCAGCGGACCTTCGACAACGGCAGCA
TCCCCCACCAGATCCACCTGGGAGAGCTGCACGCCATTCTGCGGCGGCAGGAAGATTTTTACCCATTCCT
GAAGGACAACCGGGAAAAGATCGAGAAGATCCTGACCTTCCGCATCCCCTACTACGTGGGCCCTCTGGCC
AGGGGAAACAGCAGATTCGCCTGGATGACCAGAAAGAGCGAGGAAACCATCACCCCCTGGAACTTCGAGG
AAGTGGTGGACAAGGGCGCCAGCGCCCAGAGCTTCATCGAGCGGATGACCAACTTCGATAAGAACCTGCC
CAACGAGAAGGTGCTGCCCAAGCACAGCCTGCTGTACGAGTACTTCACCGTGTACAACGAGCTGACCAAA
GTGAAATACGTGACCGAGGGAATGAGAAAGCCCGCCTTCCTGAGCGGCGAGCAGAAAAAAGCCATCGTGG
ACCTGCTGTTCAAGACCAACCGGAAAGTGACCGTGAAGCAGCTGAAAGAGGACTACTTCAAGAAAATCGA
GTGCTTCGACTCCGTGGAAATCTCCGGCGTGGAAGATCGGTTCAACGCCTCCCTGGGCACATACCACGAT
CTGCTGAAAATTATCAAGGACAAGGACTTCCTGGACAATGAGGAAAACGAGGACATTCTGGAAGATATCG
TGCTGACCCTGACACTGTTTGAGGACAGAGAGATGATCGAGGAACGGCTGAAAACCTATGCCCACCTGTT
CGACGACAAAGTGATGAAGCAGCTGAAGCGGCGGAGATACACCGGCTGGGGCAGGCTGAGCCGGAAGCTG
ATCAACGGCATCCGGGACAAGCAGTCCGGCAAGACAATCCTGGATTTCCTGAAGTCCGACGGCTTCGCCA
ACAGAAACTTCATGCAGCTGATCCACGACGACAGCCTGACCTTTAAAGAGGACATCCAGAAAGCCCAGGT
GTCCGGCCAGGGCGATAGCCTGCACGAGCACATTGCCAATCTGGCCGGCAGCCCCGCCATTAAGAAGGGC
ATCCTGCAGACAGTGAAGGTGGTGGACGAGCTCGTGAAAGTGATGGGCCGGCACAAGCCCGAGAACATCG
TGATCGAAATGGCCAGAGAGAACCAGACCACCCAGAAGGGACAGAAGAACAGCCGCGAGAGAATGAAGCG
GATCGAAGAGGGCATCAAAGAGCTGGGCAGCCAGATCCTGAAAGAACACCCCGTGGAAAACACCCAGCTG
CAGAACGAGAAGCTGTACCTGTACTACCTGCAGAATGGGCGGGATATGTACGTGGACCAGGAACTGGACA
TCAACCGGCTGTCCGACTACGATGTGGACGCTATCGTGCCTCAGAGCTTTCTGAAGGACGACTCCATCGA
TAACAAAGTGCTGACTCGGAGCGACAAGAACCGGGGCAAGAGCGACAACGTGCCCTCCGAAGAGGTCGTG
AAGAAGATGAAGAACTACTGGCGCCAGCTGCTGAATGCCAAGCTGATTACCCAGAGGAAGTTCGACAATC
TGACCAAGGCCGAGAGAGGCGGCCTGAGCGAACTGGATAAGGCCGGCTTCATCAAGAGACAGCTGGTGGA
AACCCGGCAGATCACAAAGCACGTGGCACAGATCCTGGACTCCCGGATGAACACTAAGTACGACGAGAAC
GACAAACTGATCCGGGAAGTGAAAGTGATCACCCTGAAGTCCAAGCTGGTGTCCGATTTCCGGAAGGATT
TCCAGTTTTACAAAGTGCGCGAGATCAACAACTACCACCACGCCCACGACGCCTACCTGAACGCCGTCGT
GGGAACCGCCCTGATCAAAAAGTACCCTAAGCTGGAAAGCGAGTTCGTGTACGGCGACTACAAGGTGTAC
GACGTGCGGAAGATGATCGCCAAGAGCGAGCAGGAAATCGGCAAGGCTACCGCCAAGTACTTCTTCTACA
GCAACATCATGAACTTTTTCAAGACCGAGATTACCCTGGCCAACGGCGAGATCCGGAAGCGGCCTCTGAT
CGAGACAAACGGCGAAACAGGCGAGATCGTGTGGGATAAGGGCCGGGACTTTGCCACCGTGCGGAAAGTG
CTGTCTATGCCCCAAGTGAATATCGTGAAAAAGACCGAGGTGCAGACAGGCGGCTTCAGCAAAGAGTCTA
TCCTGCCCAAGAGGAACAGCGACAAGCTGATCGCCAGAAAGAAGGACTGGGACCCTAAGAAGTACGGCGG
CTTCGACAGCCCCACCGTGGCCTATTCTGTGCTGGTGGTGGCCAAAGTGGAAAAGGGCAAGTCCAAGAAA
CTGAAGAGTGTGAAAGAGCTGCTGGGGATCACCATCATGGAAAGAAGCAGCTTCGAGAAGAATCCCATCG
ACTTTCTGGAAGCCAAGGGCTACAAAGAAGTGAAAAAGGACCTGATCATCAAGCTGCCTAAGTACTCCCT
GTTCGAGCTGGAAAACGGCCGGAAGAGAATGCTGGCCTCTGCCGGCGAACTGCAGAAGGGAAACGAACTG
GCCCTGCCCTCCAAATATGTGAACTTCCTGTACCTGGCCAGCCACTATGAGAAGCTGAAGGGCTCCCCCG
AGGATAATGAGCAGAAACAGCTGTTTGTGGAACAGCACAAACACTACCTGGACGAGATCATCGAGCAGAT
CAGCGAGTTCTCCAAGAGAGTGATCCTGGCCGACGCTAATCTGGACAAGGTGCTGAGCGCCTACAACAAG
CACAGAGACAAGCCTATCAGAGAGCAGGCCGAGAATATCATCCACCTGTTTACCCTGACCAGTCTGGGAG
CCCCTGCCGCCTTCAAGTACTTTGACACCACCATCGACCGGAAGAGGTACACCAGCACCAAAGAGGTGCT
GGACGCCACCCTGATCCACCAGAGCATCACCGGCCTGTACGAGACACGGATCGACCTGTCTCAGCTGGGA
GGCGACGCCTATCCCTATGACGTGCCCGATTATGCCAGCCTGGGCAGCGGCTCCCCCAAGAAAAAACGCA
AGGTGGAAGATCCTAAGAAAAAGCGGAAAGTGGACGGCATTGGTAGTGGGAGCAACGGCAGCAGCGGGGA
TCCGGCCGCAACAAACTTCTCTCTGCTGAAACAAGCCGGAGATGTCGAAGAGAATCCTGGACCGATGGCC
AAGCCTTTGTCTCAAGAAGAATCCACCCTCATTGAAAGAGCAACGGCTACAATCAACAGCATCCCCATCT
CTGAAGACTACAGCGTCGCCAGCGCAGCTCTCTCTAGCGACGGCCGCATCTTCACTGGTGTCAATGTATA
TCATTTTACTGGGGGACCTTGTGCAGAACTCGTGGTGCTGGGCACTGCTGCTGCTGCGGCAGCTGGCAAC
CTGACTTGTATCGTCGCGATCGGAAATGAGAACAGGGGCATCTTGAGCCCCTGCGGACGGTGCCGACAGG
TGCTTCTCGATCTGCATCCTGGGATCAAAGCCATAGTGAAGGACAGTGATGGACAGCCGACGGCAGTTGG
GATTCGTGAATTGCTGCCCTCTGGTTATGTGTGGGAGGGCTAAGAATTCGATATCAAGCTTATCGGTAAT
CAACCTCTGGATTACAAAATTTGTGAAAGATTGACTGGTATTCTTAACTATGTTGCTCCTTTTACGCTAT
GTGGATACGCTGCTTTAATGCCTTTGTATCATGCTATTGCTTCCCGTATGGCTTTCATTTTCTCCTCCTT
GTATAAATCCTGGTTGCTGTCTCTTTATGAGGAGTTGTGGCCCGTTGTCAGGCAACGTGGCGTGGTGTGC
ACTGTGTTTGCTGACGCAACCCCCACTGGTTGGGGCATTGCCACCACCTGTCAGCTCCTTTCCGGGACTT
TCGCTTTCCCCCTCCCTATTGCCACGGCGGAACTCATCGCCGCCTGCCTTGCCCGCTGCTGGACAGGGGC
TCGGCTGTTGGGCACTGACAATTCCGTGGTGTTGTCGGGGAAATCATCGTCCTTTCCTTGGCTGCTCGCC
TGTGTTGCCACCTGGATTCTGCGCGGGACGTCCTTCTGCTACGTCCCTTCGGCCCTCAATCCAGCGGACC
TTCCTTCCCGCGGCCTGCTGCCGGCTCTGCGGCCTCTTCCGCGTCTTCGCCTTCGCCCTCAGACGAGTCG
GATCTCCCTTTGGGCCGCCTCCCCGCGTCGACTTTAAGACCAATGACTTACAAGGCAGCTGTAGATCTTA
GCCACTTTTTAAAAGAAAAGGGGGGACTGGAAGGGCTAATTCACTCCCAACGAAGACAAGATCTGCTTTT
TGCTTGTACTGGGTCTCTCTGGTTAGACCAGATCTGAGCCTGGGAGCTCTCTGGCTAACTAGGGAACCCA
CTGCTTAAGCCTCAATAAAGCTTGCCTTGAGTGCTTCAAGTAGTGTGTGCCCGTCTGTTGTGTGACTCTG
GTAACTAGAGATCCCTCAGACCCTTTTAGTCAGTGTGGAAAATCTCTAGCAGGGCCCGTTTAAACCCGCT
GATCAGCCTCGACTGTGCCTTCTAGTTGCCAGCCATCTGTTGTTTGCCCCTCCCCCGTGCCTTCCTTGAC
CCTGGAAGGTGCCACTCCCACTGTCCTTTCCTAATAAAATGAGGAAATTGCATCGCATTGTCTGAGTAGG
TGTCATTCTATTCTGGGGGGTGGGGTGGGGCAGGACAGCAAGGGGGAGGATTGGGAAGACAATAGCAGGC
ATGCTGGGGATGCGGTGGGCTCTATGGCTTCTGAGGCGGAAAGAACCAGCTGGGGCTCTAGGGGGTATCC
CC
[124 nt withheld, positions 6793-6916]
C
[91 nt withheld, positions 6918-7008]
A
[49 nt withheld, positions 7010-7058]
CCTTTGACGTTGGAGTCCACGTTCTTT
[37 nt withheld, positions 7086-7122]
ACCCTATCTCGGTCTATTCTTTTGATTTATAAGGGATTTTGCCGATTTCGGCCTATTGGTTAAAAAATGA
GCTGATTTAACAAAAATTTAACGCGAATTAATTCTGTGGAATGTGTGTCAGTTAGGGTGTGGAAAGTCCC
CAGGCTCCCCAGCAGGCAGAAGTATGCAAAGCATGCATCTCAATTAGTCAGCAACCAGGTGTGGAAAGTC
CCCAGGCTCCCCAGCAGGCAGAAGTATGCAAAGCATGCATCTCAATTAGTCAGCAACCATAGTCCCGCCC
CTAACTCCGCCCATCCCGCCCCTAACTCCGCCCAGTTCCGCCCATTCTCCGCCCCATGGCTGACTAATTT
TTTTTATTTATGCAGAGGCCGAGGCCGCCTCTGCCTCTGAGCTATTCCAGAAGTAGTGAGGAGGCTTTTT
TGGAGGCCTAGGCTTTTGCAAAAAGCTCCCGGGAGCTTGTATATCCATTTTCGGATCTGATCAGCACGTG
TTGACAATTAATCATCGGCATAGTATATCGGCATAGTATAATACGACAAGGTGAGGAACTAAACCATGGC
CAAGTTGACCAGTGCCGTTCCGGTGCTCACCGCGCGCGACGTCGCCGGAGCGGTCGAGTTCTGGACCGAC
CGGCTCGGGTTCTCCCGGGACTTCGTGGAGGACGACTTCGCCGGTGTGGTCCGGGACGACGTGACCCTGT
TCATCAGCGCGGTCCAGGACCAGGTGGTGCCGGACAACACCCTGGCCTGGGTGTGGGTGCGCGGCCTGGA
CGAGCTGTACGCCGAGTGGTCGGAGGTCGTGTCCACGAACTTCCGGGACGCCTCCGGGCCGGCCATGACC
GAGATCGGCGAGCAGCCGTGGGGGCGGGAGTTCGCCCTGCGCGACCCGGCCGGCAACTGCGTGCACTTCG
TGGCCGAGGAGCAGGACTGACACGTGCTACGAGATTTCGATTCCACCGCCGCCTTCTATGAAAGGTTGGG
CTTCGGAATCGTTTTCCGGGACGCCGGCTGGATGATCCTCCAGCGCGGGGATCTCATGCTGGAGTTCTTC
GCCCACCCCAACTTGTTTATTGCAGCTTATAATGGTTACAAATAAAGCAATAGCATCACAAATTTCACAA
ATAAAGCATTTTTTTCACTGCATTCTAGTTGTGGTTTGTCCAAACTCATCAATGTATCTTATCATGTCTG
TATACCGTCGACCTCTAGCTAGAGCTTGGCGTAATCATGGTCATAGCTGTTTCCTGTGTGAAATTGTTAT
CCGCTCACAATTCCACACAACATACGAGCCGGAAGCATAAAGTGTAAAGCCTGGGGTGCCTAATGAGTGA
GCTAACTCACATTAATTGCGTTGCGCTCACTGCCCGCTTTCCAGTCGGGAAACCTGTCGTGCCAGCTGCA
TTAATGAATCGGCCAACGCGCGGGGAGAGGCGGTTTGCGTATTGGGCGCTCTTCCGCTTCCTCGCTCACT
GACTCGCTGCGCTCGGTCGTTCGGCTGCGGCGAGCGGTATCAGCTCACTCAAAGGCGGTAATACGGTTAT
CCACAGAATCAGGGGATAACGCAGGAAAGAACATGTGAGCAAAAGGCCAGCAAAAGGCCAGGAACCGTAA
AAAGGCCGCGTTGCTGGCGTTTTTCCATAGGCTCCGCCCCCCTGACGAGCATCACAAAAATCGACGCTCA
AGTCAGAGGTGGCGAAACCCGACAGGACTATAAAGATACCAGGCGTTTCCCCCTGGAAGCTCCCTCGTGC
GCTCTCCTGTTCCGACCCTGCCGCTTACCGGATACCTGTCCGCCTTTCTCCCTTCGGGAAGCGTGGCGCT
TTCTCATAGCTCACGCTGTAGGTATCTCAGTTCGGTGTAGGTCGTTCGCTCCAAGCTGGGCTGTGTGCAC
GAACCCCCCGTTCAGCCCGACCGCTGCGCCTTATCCGGTAACTATCGTCTTGAGTCCAACCCGGTAAGAC
ACGACTTATCGCCACTGGCAGCAGCCACTGGTAACAGGATTAGCAGAGCGAGGTATGTAGGCGGTGCTAC
AGAGTTCTTGAAGTGGTGGCCTAACTACGGCTACACTAGAAGAACAGTATTTGGTATCTGCGCTCTGCTG
AAGCCAGTTACCTTCGGAAAAAGAGTTGGTAGCTCTTGATCCGGCAAACAAACCACCGCTGGTAGCGGTG
GTTTTTTTGTTTGCAAGCAGCAGATTACGCGCAGAAAAAAAGGATCTCAAGAAGATCCTTTGATCTTTTC
TACGGGGTCTGACGCTCAGTGGAACGAAAACTCACGTTAAGGGATTTTGGTCATGAGATTATCAAAAAGG
ATCTTCACCTAGATCCTTTTAAATTAAAAATGAAGTTTTAAATCAATCTAAAGTATATATGAGTAAACTT
GGTCTGACAGTTACCAATGCTTAATCAGTGAGGCACCTATCTCAGCGATCTGTCTATTTCGTTCATCCAT
AGTTGCCTGACTCCCCGTCGTGTAGATAACTACGATACGGGAGGGCTTACCATCTGGCCCCAGTGCTGCA
ATGATACCGCGAGACCCACGCTCACCGGCTCCAGATTTATCAGCAATAAACCAGCCAGCCGGAAGGGCCG
AGCGCAGAAGTGGTCCTGCAACTTTATCCGCCTCCATCCAGTCTATTAATTGTTGCCGGGAAGCTAGAGT
AAGTAGTTCGCCAGTTAATAGTTTGCGCAACGTTGTTGCCATTGCTACAGGCATCGTGGTGTCACGCTCG
TCGTTTGGTATGGCTTCATTCAGCTCCGGTTCCCAACGATCAAGGCGAGTTACATGATCCCCCATGTTGT
GCAAAAAAGCGGTTAGCTCCTTCGGTCCTCCGATCGTTGTCAGAAGTAAGTTGGCCGCAGTGTTATCACT
CATGGTTATGGCAGCACTGCATAATTCTCTTACTGTCATGCCATCCGTAAGATGCTTTTCTGTGACTGGT
GAGTACTCAACCAAGTCATTCTGAGAATAGTGTATGCGGCGACCGAGTTGCTCTTGCCCGGCGTCAATAC
GGGATAATACCGCGCCACATAGCAGAACTTTAAAAGTGCTCATCATTGGAAAACGTTCTTCGGGGCGAAA
ACTCTCAAGGATCTTACCGCTGTTGAGATCCAGTTCGATGTAACCCACTCGTGCACCCAACTGATCTTCA
GCATCTTTTACTTTCACCAGCGTTTCTGGGTGAGCAAAAACAGGAAGGCAAAATGCCGCAAAAAAGGGAA
TAAGGGCGACACGGAAATGTTGAATACTCATACTCTTCCTTTTTCAATATTATTGAAGCATTTATCAGGG
TTATTGTCTCATGAGCGGATACATATTTGAATGTATTTAGAAAAATAAACAAATAGGGGTTCCGCGCACA
TTTCCCCGAAAAGTGCCACCTGACGTCGACGGATCGGGAGATCTCCCGATCCCCTATGGTGCACTCTCAG
TACAATCTGCTCTGATGCCGCATAGTTAAGCCAGTATCTGCTCCCTGCTTGTGTGTTGGAGGTCGCTGAG
TAGTGCGCGAGCAAAATTTAAGCTACAACAAGGCAAGGCTTGACCGACAATTGCATGAAGAATCTGCTTA
GGGTTAGGCGTTTTGCGCTGCTTCGCGATGTACGGGCCAGATATACGCGTTGACATTGATTATTGACTAG
TTATTAATAGTAATCAATTACGGGGTCATTAGTTCATAGCCCATATATGGAGTTCCGCGTTACATAACTT
ACGGTAAATGGCCCGCCTGGCTGACCGCCCAACGACCCCCGCCCATTGACGTCAATAATGACGTATGTTC
CCATAGTAACGCCAATAGGGACTTTCCATTGACGTCAATGGGTGGAGTATTTACGGTAAACTGCCCACTT
GGCAGTACATCAAGTGTATCATATGCCAAGTACGCCCCCTATTGACGTCAATGACGGTAAATGGCCCGCC
TGGCATTATGCCCAGTACATGACCTTATGGGACTTTCCTACTTGGCAGTACATCTACGTATTAGTCATCG
CTATTACCATGGTGATGCGGTTTTGGCAGTACATCAATGGGCGTGGATAGCGGTTTGACTCACGGGGATT
TCCAAGTCTCCACCCCATTGACGTCAATGGGAGTTTGTTTTGGCACCAAAATCAACGGGACTTTCCAAAA
TGTCGTAACAACTCCGCCCCATTGACGCAAATGGGCGGTAGGCGTGTACGGTGGGAGGTCTATATAAGCA
GCGCGTTTTGCCTGTACTGGGTCTCTCTGGTTAGACCAGATCTGAGCCTGGGAGCTCTCTGGCTAACTAG
GGAACCCACTGCTTAAGCCTCAATAAAGCTTGCCTTGAGTGCTTCAAGTAGTGTGTGCCCGTCTGTTGTG
TGACTCTGGTAACTAGAGATCCCTCAGACCCTTTTAGTCAGTGTGGAAAATCTCTAGCAGTGGCGCCCGA
ACAGGGACTTGAAAGCGAAAGGGAAACCAGAGGAGCTCTCTCGACGCAGGACTCGGCTTGCTGAAGCGCG
CACGGCAAGAGGCGAGGGGCGGCGACTGGTGAGTACGCCAAAAATTTTGACTAGCGGAGGCTAGAAGGAG
AGAGATGGGTGCGAGAGCGTCAGTATTAAGCGGGGGAGAATTAGATCGCGATGGGAAAAAATTCGGTTAA
GGCCAGGGGGAAAGAAAAAATATAAATTAAAACATATAGTATGGGCAAGCAGGGAGCTAGAACGATTCGC
AGTTAATCCTGGCCTGTTAGAAACATCAGAAGGCTGTAGACAAATACTGGGACAGCTACAACCATCCCTT
CAGACAGGATCAGAAGAACTTAGATCATTATATAATACAGTAGCAACCCTCTATTGTGTGCATCAAAGGA
TAGAGATAAAAGACACCAAGGAAGCTTTAGACAAGATAGAGGAAGAGCAAAACAAAAGTAAGACCACCGC
ACAGCAAGCGGCCGCTGATCTTCAGACCTGGAGGAGGAGATATGAGGGACAATTGGAGAAGTGAATTATA
TAAATATAAAGTAGTAAAAATTGAACCATTAGGAGTAGCACCCACCAAGGCAAAGAGAAGAGTGGTGCAG
AGAGAAAAAAGAGCAGTGGGAATAGGAGCTTTGTTCCTTGGGTTCTTGGGAGCAGCAGGAAGCACTATGG
GCGCAGCGTCAATGACGCTGACGGTACAGGCCAGACAATTATTGTCTGGTATAGTGCAGCAGCAGAACAA
TTTGCTGAGGGCTATTGAGGCGCAACAGCATCTGTTGCAACTCACAGTCTGGGGCATCAAGCAGCTCCAG
GCAAGAATCCTGGCTGTGGAAAGATACCTAAAGGATCAACAGCTCCTGGGGATTTGGGGTTGCTCTGGAA
AACTCATTTGCACCACTGCTGTGCCTTGGAATGCTAGTTGGAGTAATAAATCTCTGGAACAGATTTGGAA
TCACACGACCTGGATGGAGTGGGACAGAGAAATTAACAATTACACAAGCTTAATACACTCCTTAATTGAA
GAATCGCAAAACCAGCAAGAAAAGAATGAACAAGAATTATTGGAATTAGATAAATGGGCAAGTTTGTGGA
ATTGGTTTAACATAACAAATTGGCTGTGGTATATAAAATTATTCATAATGATAGTAGGAGGCTTGGTAGG
TTTAAGAATAGTTTTTGCTGTACTTTCTATAGTGAATAGAGTTAGGCAGGGATATTCACCATTATCGTTT
CAGACCCACCTCCCAACCCCGAGGGGACCCGACAGGCCCGAAGGAATAGAAGAAGAAGGTGGAGAGAGAG
ACAGAGACAGATCCATTCGATTAGTGAACGGATCGGCACTGCGTGCGCCAATTCTGCAGACAAATGGCAG
TATTCATCCACAATTTTAAAAGAAAAGGGGGGATTGGGGGGTACAGTGCAGGGGAAAGAATAGTAGACAT
AATAGCAACAGACATACAAACTAAAGAATTACAAAAACAAATTACAAAAATTCAAAATTTTCGGGTTTAT
TACAGGGACAGCAGAGATCCAGTTTGGTTAATTAAGGTACCGAGGGCCTATTTCCCATGATTCCTTCATA
TTTGCATATACGATACAAGGCTGTTAGAGAGATAATTAGAATTAATTTGACTGTAAACACAAAGATATTA
GTACAAAATACGTGACGTAGAAAGTAATAATTTCTTGGGTAGTTTGCAGTTTTAAAATTATGTTTTAAAA
TGGACTATCATATGCTTACCGTAACTTGAAAGTATTTCGATTTCTTGGCTTTATATATCTTGTGGAAAGG
ACGAAACACCGATGGTGGCGCTGAGGCACA
