>Addgene plasmid #125414 | Lenti-(BB)-hPGK-KRAB-dCas9-P2A-BlastR VPS13C-TSS-guide3 | depositor partial sequence | sequence record 240006 | Guide RNA, gRNA scaffold
ANNNNNNNNNNNNNNNNNNNNNTNTNNTGNGNAAAGGACGAAACACCGATGGTGGCGCTGAGGCACAGTT
TTAGAGCTAGAAATAGCAAGTTAAAATAAGGCTAGTCCGTTATCAACTTGAAAAAGTGGCACCGAGTCGG
TGCTTTTTTGAATTCGCTAGCTAGGTCTTGAAAGGGGTTGGGGTTGCGCCTTTTCCAAGGCAGCCCTGGG
TTTGCGCAGGGACGCGGCTGCTCTGGGCGTGGTTCCGGGAAACGCAGCGGCGCCGACCCTGGGTCTCGCA
CATTCTTCACGTCCGTTCGCAGCGTCACCCGGATCTTCGCCGCTACCCTTGTGGGCCCCCCGGCGACGCT
TCCTGCTCCGCCCCTAAGTCGGGAAGGTTCCTTGCGGTTCGCGGCGTGCCGGACGTGACAAACGGAAGCC
GCACGTCTCACTAGTACCCTCGCAGACGGACAGCGCCAGGGAGCAATGGCAGCGCGCCGACCGCGATGGG
CTGTGGCCAATANCGGCTGCTCAGCANGGCGCGCCGAGAGCAGCGGCCGGNAAGGGNCGGTGCGNGAGGC
GGNNNGNGNNNCGNTNNNNTCCNCNNGNNTNNNNNNNNANNNNNTNNNNNNNTNNNTANNNNNNNNNNTG
ANGNNNNGTCNNNNNTGTNNNTNAGATGANTNNNTATNNNTNNNNNTGNNNNNNTNANCNNNNNANNNAN
NNAANNCNNNNNNNNNCNNNNTGTNNNNNNGGNNNNNNNNNNNNNNNN
